LOCUS       Exported 5637 bp ds-DNA circular SYN 13-MAY-2021
DEFINITION  Mammalian expression plasmid for SARS-CoV-2 nsp6.
ACCESSION   .
VERSION     .
KEYWORDS    pGBW-m4134163
SOURCE      synthetic DNA construct
  ORGANISM  synthetic DNA construct
REFERENCE   1 (bases 1 to 5637)
  TITLE     SARS-CoV-2 protein Mammalian expression constructs, tagged, for
            protein expression and/or purification
REFERENCE   2 (bases 1 to 5637)
  AUTHORS   .
  TITLE     Direct Submission
  JOURNAL   Exported May 13, 2021 from SnapGene Server 1.1.58
            http://www.snapgene.com
FEATURES             Location/Qualifiers
     source          1..5637
                     /organism="synthetic DNA construct"
                     /mol_type="other DNA"
     CDS             878..898
                     /codon_start=1
                     /product="tobacco etch virus (TEV) protease recognition and
                     cleavage site"
                     /label=TEV site
                     /translation="ENLYFQS"
     CDS             932..1009
                     /codon_start=1
                     /product="calmodulin-binding peptide"
                     /label=CBP
                     /note="derived from skeletal muscle myosin light chain
                     kinase; binds calmodulin with nanomolar affinity in the
                     presence of calcium"
                     /translation="KRRWKKNFIAVSAANRFKKISSSGAL"
     CDS             1037..1057
                     /codon_start=1
                     /product="tobacco etch virus (TEV) protease recognition and
                     cleavage site"
                     /label=TEV site
                     /translation="ENLYFQG"
     polyA_signal    1506..1627
                     /label=SV40 poly(A) signal
                     /note="SV40 polyadenylation signal"
     primer_bind     complement(1517..1536)
                     /label=EBV-rev
                     /note="SV40 polyA terminator, reverse primer"
     primer_bind     1571..1590
                     /label=SV40pA-R
                     /note="SV40 polyA, reverse primer"
     terminator      1742..1788
                     /label=T7 terminator
                     /note="transcription terminator for bacteriophage T7 RNA
                     polymerase"
     terminator      1818..1954
                     /label=rrnG terminator
                     /note="transcription terminator from the E. coli ribosomal
                     RNA rrnG operon (Albrechtsen et al., 1991)"
     misc_feature    1999..2070
                     /label=3' beta-globin insulator
                     /note="insulator downstream of the human beta-globin locus
                     (Farrell et al., 2002)"
     rep_origin      complement(2296..2884)
                     /direction=LEFT
                     /label=ori
                     /note="high-copy-number ColE1/pMB1/pBR322/pUC origin of
                     replication"
     primer_bind     complement(2376..2395)
                     /label=pBR322ori-F
                     /note="pBR322 origin, forward primer"
     CDS             3630..4490
                     /codon_start=1
                     /gene="bla"
                     /product="beta-lactamase"
                     /label=AmpR
                     /note="confers resistance to ampicillin, carbenicillin, and
                     related antibiotics"
                     /translation="MSIQHFRVALIPFFAAFCLPVFAHPETLVKVKDAEDQLGARVGYI
                     ELDLNSGKILESFRPEERFPMMSTFKVLLCGAVLSRIDAGQEQLGRRIHYSQNDLVEYS
                     PVTEKHLTDGMTVRELCSAAITMSDNTAANLLLTTIGGPKELTAFLHNMGDHVTRLDRW
                     EPELNEAIPNDERDTTMPVAMATTLRKLLTGELLTLASRQQLIDWMEADKVAGPLLRSA
                     LPAGWFIADKSGAGERGSRGIIAALGPDGKPSRIVVIYTTGSQATMDERNRQIAEIGAS
                     LIKHW"
     primer_bind     complement(3848..3867)
                     /label=Amp-R
                     /note="Ampicillin resistance gene, reverse primer"
     terminator      4503..4639
                     /label=rrnG terminator
                     /note="transcription terminator from the E. coli ribosomal
                     RNA rrnG operon (Albrechtsen et al., 1991)"
     misc_feature    4791..4862
                     /label=5' beta-globin insulator
                     /note="insulator upstream of the human beta-globin locus
                     (Farrell et al., 2002)"
     terminator      4867..4913
                     /label=T7 terminator
                     /note="transcription terminator for bacteriophage T7 RNA
                     polymerase"
     polyA_signal    4931..4979
                     /note="synthetic polyadenylation signal"
     enhancer        5060..5363
                     /label=CMV enhancer
                     /note="human cytomegalovirus immediate early enhancer"
     promoter        5365..5567
                     /label=CMV promoter
                     /note="human cytomegalovirus (CMV) immediate early
                     promoter"
     primer_bind     5518..5538
                     /label=CMV-F
                     /note="Human CMV immediate early promoter, forward primer"
ORIGIN
        1 caccatgagc gccgttaagc ggacaatcaa agggacccat cactggttgc tccttactat
       61 actgacgtct ttactggtct tggtacagag tacacaatgg tcgcttttct tttttctgta
      121 cgagaatgca ttcctcccat ttgcgatggg aatcattgct atgtccgcct tcgctatgat
      181 gttcgtgaag cacaaacatg ccttcctttg cctgtttctc ctaccctcac tggcaaccgt
      241 ggcctatttt aacatggtgt acatgcctgc gagctgggtc atgcgaatta tgacttggct
      301 ggacatggtt gatacctccc tatctggctt caagttaaag gactgtgtga tgtatgcatc
      361 agctgtagtg ctgctaatcc tgatgacagc tcgcacagtc tacgatgacg gtgccaggag
      421 agtgtggact ctgatgaatg tcctcacctt agtttataaa gtatactatg gcaacgctct
      481 cgatcaggcc attagtatgt gggcattgat aatctccgtg acgagtaact acagcggagt
      541 ggtaaccact gtcatgtttt tggcacgcgg gatagtgttc atgtgtgtcg aatattgccc
      601 gatctttttt atcacaggga atactctgca atgcattatg ctggtttact gtttcttggg
      661 ctatttctgc acctgttatt ttggtctatt ctgcctgctt aataggtact ttcgtttgac
      721 actaggagtc tatgattact tggtgagcac gcaggagttt cggtatatga acagtcaggg
      781 cctgcttccc ccaaagaact ctattgacgc gtttaaactc aatataaagc tgttgggcgt
      841 gggtggaaaa ccttgcatca aggtggccac tgtgcaggaa aacctttact ttcagtcggg
      901 acggcgaatc ccggggctga taaatccctg gaaaaggaga tggaagaaga actttattgc
      961 agtgtctgcg gctaaccggt tcaaaaagat cagttcaagc ggcgccctag attacgacat
     1021 tcctacgacc gcctccgaga atctctattt ccagggtgaa tttggcttgg cacaacatga
     1081 cgaggccgtc gataacaagt ttaataaaga acagcagaac gctttctatg agatccttca
     1141 cttaccaaat ctgaacgaag agcaacgcaa cgctttcatt cagagcctga aagacgatcc
     1201 ctcgcagtct gcaaatctcc tggccgaagc caagaagctg aatgacgcac aggctccaaa
     1261 agttgataac aagtttaaca aggagcagca gaatgctttc tacgagatat tgcaccttcc
     1321 taatctgaat gaggaacaaa gaaatgcatt tatccagtcc ctaaaagacg atccatcaca
     1381 gagtgccaac ctgcttgcgg aagccaaaaa gctcaatgat gcccaggccc cgaaagtaga
     1441 cgcgaaccat caataagcta gcttgactga ctgagataca gcgtaccttc agctcacaga
     1501 catgataaga tacattgatg agtttggaca aaccacaact agaatgcagt gaaaaaaatg
     1561 ctttatttgt gaaatttgtg atgctattgc tttatttgta accattataa gctgcaataa
     1621 acaagttaac aacaacaatt gcattcattt tatgtttcag gttcaggggg aggtgtggga
     1681 ggttttttaa agcaagtaaa acctctacaa atgtggtatt ggcccatctc tatcggtatc
     1741 gtagcataac cccttggggc ctctaaacgg gtcttgaggg gttttttgtg cccctcgggc
     1801 cggattgcta tctaccggca ttggcgcaga aaaaaatgcc tgatgcgacg ctgcgcgtct
     1861 tatactccca catatgccag attcagcaac ggatacggct tccccaactt gcccacttcc
     1921 atacgtgtcc tccttaccag aaatttatcc ttaaggtcgt cagctatcct gcaggcgatc
     1981 tctcgatttc gatcaagaca ttcctttaat ggtcttttct ggacaccact aggggtcaga
     2041 agtagttcat caaactttct tccctcccta atctcattgg ttaccttggg ctatcgaaac
     2101 ttaattaacc agtcaagtca gctacttggc gagatcgact tgtctgggtt tcgactacgc
     2161 tcagaattgc gtcagtcaag ttcgatctgg tccttgctat tgcacccgtt ctccgattac
     2221 gagtttcatt taaatcatgt gagcaaaagg ccagcaaaag gccaggaacc gtaaaaaggc
     2281 cgcgttgctg gcgtttttcc ataggctccg cccccctgac gagcatcaca aaaatcgacg
     2341 ctcaagtcag aggtggcgaa acccgacagg actataaaga taccaggcgt ttccccctgg
     2401 aagctccctc gtgcgctctc ctgttccgac cctgccgctt accggatacc tgtccgcctt
     2461 tctcccttcg ggaagcgtgg cgctttctca tagctcacgc tgtaggtatc tcagttcggt
     2521 gtaggtcgtt cgctccaagc tgggctgtgt gcacgaaccc cccgttcagc ccgaccgctg
     2581 cgccttatcc ggtaactatc gtcttgagtc caacccggta agacacgact tatcgccact
     2641 ggcagcagcc actggtaaca ggattagcag agcgaggtat gtaggcggtg ctacagagtt
     2701 cttgaagtgg tggcctaact acggctacac tagaagaaca gtatttggta tctgcgctct
     2761 gctgaagcca gttaccttcg gaaaaagagt tggtagctct tgatccggca aacaaaccac
     2821 cgctggtagc ggtggttttt ttgtttgcaa gcagcagatt acgcgcagaa aaaaaggatc
     2881 tcaagaagat cctttgatct tttctacggg gtctgacgct cagtggaacg aaaactcacg
     2941 ttaagggatt ttggtcatga gattatcaaa aaggatcttc acctagatcc ttttaaatta
     3001 aaaatgaagt tttaaatcaa tctaaagtat atatgagtaa acttggtctg acagttacca
     3061 atgcttaatc agtgaggcac ctatctcagc gatctgtcta tttcgttcat ccatagttgc
     3121 atttaaattt ccgaactctc caaggccctc gtcggaaaat cttcaaacct ttcgtccgat
     3181 ccatcttgca ggctacctct cgaacgaact atcgcaagtc tcttggccgg ccttgcgcct
     3241 tggctattgc ttggcagcgc ctatcgccag gtattactcc aatcccgaat atccgagatc
     3301 gggatcaccc gagagaagtt caacctacat cctcaatccc gatctatccg agatccgagg
     3361 aatatcgaaa tcggggcgcg cctggtgtac cgagaacgat cctctcagtg cgagtctcga
     3421 cgatccatat cgttgcttgg cagtcagcca gtcggaatcc agcttgggac ccaggaagtc
     3481 caatcgtcag atattgtact caagcctggt cacggcagcg taccgatctg tttaaaccta
     3541 gatattgata gtctgatcgg tcaacgtata atcgagtcct agcttttgca aacatctatc
     3601 aagagacagg atcagcagga ggctttcgca tgagtattca acatttccgt gtcgccctta
     3661 ttcccttttt tgcggcattt tgccttcctg tttttgctca cccagaaacg ctggtgaaag
     3721 taaaagatgc tgaagatcag ttgggtgcgc gagtgggtta catcgaactg gatctcaaca
     3781 gcggtaagat ccttgagagt tttcgccccg aagaacgctt tccaatgatg agcactttta
     3841 aagttctgct atgtggcgcg gtattatccc gtattgacgc cgggcaagag caactcggtc
     3901 gccgcataca ctattctcag aatgacttgg ttgagtattc accagtcaca gaaaagcatc
     3961 ttacggatgg catgacagta agagaattat gcagtgctgc cataaccatg agtgataaca
     4021 ctgcggccaa cttacttctg acaacgattg gaggaccgaa ggagctaacc gcttttttgc
     4081 acaacatggg ggatcatgta actcgccttg atcgttggga accggagctg aatgaagcca
     4141 taccaaacga cgagcgtgac accacgatgc ctgtagcaat ggcaacaacc ttgcgtaaac
     4201 tattaactgg cgaactactt actctagctt cccggcaaca gttgatagac tggatggagg
     4261 cggataaagt tgcaggacca cttctgcgct cggcccttcc ggctggctgg tttattgctg
     4321 ataaatctgg agccggtgag cgtgggtctc gcggtatcat tgcagcactg gggccagatg
     4381 gtaagccctc ccgtatcgta gttatctaca cgacggggag tcaggcaact atggatgaac
     4441 gaaatagaca gatcgctgag ataggtgcct cactgattaa gcattggtaa ccgattctag
     4501 gtgcattggc gcagaaaaaa atgcctgatg cgacgctgcg cgtcttatac tcccacatat
     4561 gccagattca gcaacggata cggcttcccc aacttgccca cttccatacg tgtcctcctt
     4621 accagaaatt tatccttaag atcccgaatc gtttaaactc gactctggct ctatcgaatc
     4681 tccgtcgttt cgagcttacg cgaacagccg tggcgctcat ttgctcgtcg ggcatcgaat
     4741 ctcgtcagct atcgtcagct tacctttttg gcagcgatcg cggctcccga catcttggac
     4801 cattagctcc acaggtatct tcttccctct agtggtcata acagcagctt cagctacctc
     4861 tcaattcaaa aaacccctca agacccgttt agaggcccca aggggttatg ctatcaatcg
     4921 ttgcgttaca cacacaaaaa accaacacac atccatcttc gatggatagc gattttatta
     4981 tctaactgct gatcgagtgt agccagatct agtaatcaat tacggggtca ttagttcata
     5041 gcccatatat ggagttccgc gttacataac ttacggtaaa tggcccgcct ggctgaccgc
     5101 ccaacgaccc ccgcccattg acgtcaataa tgacgtatgt tcccatagta acgccaatag
     5161 ggactttcca ttgacgtcaa tgggtggagt atttacggta aactgcccac ttggcagtac
     5221 atcaagtgta tcatatgcca agtacgcccc ctattgacgt caatgacggt aaatggcccg
     5281 cctggcatta tgcccagtac atgaccttat gggactttcc tacttggcag tacatctacg
     5341 tattagtcat cgctattacc atgctgatgc ggttttggca gtacatcaat gggcgtggat
     5401 agcggtttga ctcacgggga tttccaagtc tccaccccat tgacgtcaat gggagtttgt
     5461 tttggcacca aaatcaacgg gactttccaa aatgtcgtaa caactccgcc ccattgacgc
     5521 aaatgggcgg taggcgtgta cggtgggagg tctatataag cagagctggt ttagtgaacc
     5581 gtcagatcag atctttgtcg atcctaccat ccactcgaca cacccgccag cggccgc
//
