[The description below was written by a language model from this plasmid's Addgene catalogue record and the feature table of its GenBank file.]
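Description:
pGBW-m4134163 is a mammalian expression plasmid for non-structural protein 6 (nsp6) of SARS-CoV-2, built on the pTwist_CMV_6 backbone. It is maintained in E. coli through a high-copy ColE1/pUC-type origin of replication and selected with ampicillin via the beta-lactamase (AmpR) gene. No mammalian selection marker or viral replication element is annotated, so the record supports transient transfection rather than stable selection. The held sequence record is a 5,637 bp circular molecule, somewhat larger than the sum of the catalogue's backbone and insert sizes. The record does not explain this difference.

The wild-type nsp6 insert, which corresponds to a mature cleavage product of the ORF1ab polyprotein, is driven by the human cytomegalovirus immediate-early enhancer and promoter. The nsp6 coding region is not itself annotated in the feature table, but the roughly 870 bp stretch between the promoter and the first tag feature matches the stated insert size. Downstream, the backbone supplies a C-terminal cleavable tandem affinity purification tag. The annotated parts are a TEV protease site, a calmodulin-binding peptide and a second TEV site. An unannotated stretch then precedes the SV40 polyadenylation signal and may hold the remainder of the tag, although the record does not say so. The TEV sites allow tag moieties to be removed by protease cleavage during purification.

The expression unit is flanked by beta-globin insulator elements, T7 and rrnG transcription terminators, and an upstream synthetic poly(A) signal, which together limit read-through from neighbouring plasmid regions. The construct belongs to a set of tagged SARS-CoV-2 protein expression plasmids intended for protein expression and/or purification in mammalian cells.
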