Addgene plasmid #152448: pGBW-m4134163
Purpose: Mammalian expression plasmid for SARS-CoV-2 nsp6
Depositing lab: Ginkgo Bioworks & Benjie Chen. Depositing organization: Ginkgo Bioworks.
Backbone
  Vector backbone: pTwist_CMV_6
  Backbone size w/o insert (bp): 4180
  Vector type: Mammalian Expression
Growth in bacteria
  Bacterial resistance: Ampicillin, 100 μg/mL
  Growth temperature: 37°C
  Growth strain: DH5alpha
  Copy number: High Copy
Gene/Insert
  Gene/Insert name: SARS-CoV-2 nsp6
  Species: Severe acute respiratory syndrome coronavirus 2
  Insert size (bp): 869
  Mutation: wt
  Entrez Gene: ORF1ab (a.k.a. GU280_gp01)
  Promoter: CMV
  Tag / fusion protein: Cleavable TEV;TapTag (C terminal on backbone)
  Cloning method: Unknown
Resource information
  A portion of this plasmid was derived from a plasmid made by: GinkgoBioworks
Depositor comments: NCBI reference sequence: YP_009725302.1
How to cite: pGBW-m4134163 was a gift from Ginkgo Bioworks & Benjie Chen (Addgene plasmid # 152448 ; http://n2t.net/addgene:152448 ; RRID:Addgene_152448)
